Addgene plasmid #166994: pAV-U6+27Linear-2, PolyU(0)
Purpose: Tests for the impact of a synthetic linear tract on human polymerase III transcription from a U6 promoter.
Depositing lab: Julius Lucks. Depositing organization: Northwestern University. Publication: RNA Sequence and Structure Determinants of Pol III Transcriptional Termination in Human Cells. Verosloff MS, Corcoran WK, Dolberg TB, Bushhouse DZ, Leonard JN, Lucks JB. J Mol Biol. 2021 Jun 25;433(13):166978. doi: 10.1016/j.jmb.2021.166978. Epub 2021 Apr 1. PubMed 33811918.
Backbone
  Vector backbone: pAV
  Vector type: Mammalian Expression
Growth in bacteria
  Bacterial resistance: Ampicillin, 100 μg/mL
  Growth temperature: 37°C
  Growth strain: DH5alpha
  Copy number: Unknown
Gene/Insert
  Gene/Insert name: Termination module:PolyU(0)
  Species: Synthetic
  Cloning method: Gibson Cloning
Terms and licenses: Academic/Nonprofit Terms; Industry Terms: Not Available to Industry
How to cite: pAV-U6+27Linear-2, PolyU(0) was a gift from Julius Lucks (Addgene plasmid # 166994 ; http://n2t.net/addgene:166994 ; RRID:Addgene_166994)
