[The description below was written by a language model from this plasmid's Addgene catalogue record and pLannotate feature annotations shown in this document.]
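Description:
pAV-U6+27Linear-2, PolyU(0) is a 6,245 nt mammalian expression plasmid built on the pAV backbone and designed as a reporter for RNA polymerase III transcription in human cells. It is propagated in E. coli through a high-copy ColE1/pUC-type origin with ampicillin selection (AmpR under its own bla promoter). It also carries an f1 phage origin and a remnant of lacZα. Fragments of AAV2 inverted terminal repeats flank the mammalian portion of the plasmid, a legacy of the AAV-derived backbone. Because they are annotated only as partial, the record does not establish that the construct can be packaged.

The test cassette is driven by the human U6 snRNA promoter, a Pol III promoter. The "+27" in the name conventionally means that the first 27 nucleotides of U6 RNA are kept as a leader, although the feature table does not annotate this separately. Downstream, the annotation detects a partial type-P3 twister ribozyme match and a tRNA-like element, followed by a pUC MCS fragment and an SV40 poly(A) signal. The catalogued insert, introduced by Gibson cloning, is a synthetic "termination module" in the PolyU(0) configuration. By its name this variant has no U tract, which is the canonical Pol III terminator signal, and it is paired with a synthetic linear (unstructured) sequence, "Linear-2". The module's exact position is not annotated.

On the opposite strand, an SV40 enhancer/early promoter drives a Tn5-derived neo gene. It is flanked by tnpA and ble fragments and followed by the SV40 small t intron and poly(A) signal, providing G418-type selection in mammalian cells. According to the record, the plasmid tests how a synthetic linear tract affects human Pol III transcription from the U6 promoter, as part of a study of the sequence and structure determinants of Pol III termination.
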