Features (pLannotate 1.2.2; 21 found; start..end, strand, type, name):
     32..99      +  CDS            lacZα (fragment): LacZα fragment of β-galactosidase; lacZ fragment
    130..558     -  rep_origin     f1 ori (sequence partly withheld): f1 bacteriophage origin of replication; arrow indicates direction of (+) strand synthesis
    585..689     +  promoter       AmpR promoter: bla
    690..1550    +  CDS            AmpR: β-lactamase; bla; confers resistance to ampicillin, carbenicillin, and related antibiotics
   1721..2309    +  rep_origin     ori: high-copy-number ColE1/pMB1/pBR322/pUC origin of replication
   2474..2522    -  repeat_region  AAV2 ITR (fragment): inverted terminal repeat of adeno-associated virus serotype 2 inverted
   2578..2712    -  polyA_signal   SV40 poly(A) signal: SV40 polyadenylation signal
   2735..2818    -  CDS            large T antigen (fragment): large T antigen from SV40 (simian virus 40)
   3137..3157    -  CDS            SV40 NLS: nuclear localization signal of SV40 (simian virus 40) large T antigen
   3287..3352    -  intron         small t intron: SV40 (simian virus 40) small t antigen intron
   3354..3428    -  CDS            small t antigen (fragment): SV40 (simian virus 40) small t antigen
   3431..3751    -  CDS            ble (fragment): BLE_KLEPN - Experimental evidence at protein level: Swiss-Prot protein existence level 1. Binding protein with a strong affinity to the bleomycin family of antibiotics. Binds to CL990; an antimitotic-antibiotic compound. From Klebsiella pneumoniae.
   3775..4566    -  CDS            neo: KKA2_KLEPN - Also known as kan, nptII. Experimental evidence at protein level: Swiss-Prot protein existence level 1. Resistance to kanamycin, neomycin, paromomycin, ribostamycin, butirosin and gentamicin B. From Klebsiella pneumoniae.
   4598..4921    -  CDS            tnpA (fragment): TN5P_ECOLX - Also known as tnp. Experimental evidence at protein level: Swiss-Prot protein existence level 1. Mediates transposition of transposon Tn5 by a 'cut and paste' mechanism. First, the monomeric transposase binds the 19 bp inverted DNA repeats flanking the transposon. Then, dimerization of the DNA- bound transposase creates a synaptic DNA complex. After nicking of the first DNA strand, excision of the transposon proceeds through a series of intermediates. The transposase then mediates the insertion of the transposon at a new site by strand transfer. The activity of the wild- type tran
   4923..5252    -  promoter       SV40 promoter: SV40 enhancer and early promoter
   5285..5525    +  promoter       U6 promoter: RNA polymerase III promoter for human U6 snRNA
   5579..5645    +  ncRNA          twister-P3 (fragment): Accession: RF03154 - type-P3 twister ribozyme
   5652..5763    +  ncRNA          tRNA: Accession: RF00005 - tRNA
   5877..5897    +  misc_feature   MCS (fragment): pUC18/19 multiple cloning site
   5955..6076    +  polyA_signal   SV40 poly(A) signal: SV40 polyadenylation signal
   6125..9       +  repeat_region  AAV2 ITR (fragment) (across the origin): inverted terminal repeat of adeno-associated virus serotype 2 inverted
>Addgene plasmid #166994 | pAV-U6+27Linear-2, PolyU(0) | addgene full sequence | sequence record 329690 | Addgene NGS Result
AGCGCGCAGAGAGGGACAGATCTGCAGATCTGCTGGCGTAATAGCGAAGAGGCCCGCACCGATCGCCCTT
CCCAACAGTTGCGCAGCCTGAATGGCGAATGGAAATTGTAAGCGTTAATATTTTGTTAAAATTCGCGTTA
AATTTTTGTTAAATCAGCTCATTTTTTAACCAATAGGCCGAAATCGGCAAAATCCCTTATAAATCAAAAG
AATAGACCGAGATAGGGT
[37 nt withheld, positions 229-265]
AAAGAACGTGGACTCCAACGTCAAAGG
[49 nt withheld, positions 293-341]
T
[91 nt withheld, positions 343-433]
G
[124 nt withheld, positions 435-558]
CAGGTGGCACTTTTCGGGGAAATGTGCGCGGAACCCCTATTTGTTTATTTTTCTAAATACATTCAAATAT
GTATCCGCTCATGAGACAATAACCCTGATAAATGCTTCAATAATATTGAAAAAGGAAGAGTATGAGTATT
CAACATTTCCGTGTCGCCCTTATTCCCTTTTTTGCGGCATTTTGCCTTCCTGTTTTTGCTCACCCAGAAA
CGCTGGTGAAAGTAAAAGATGCTGAAGATCAGTTGGGTGCACGAGTGGGTTACATCGAACTGGATCTCAA
CAGCGGTAAGATCCTTGAGAGTTTTCGCCCCGAAGAACGTTTTCCAATGATGAGCACTTTTAAAGTTCTG
CTATGTGGCGCGGTATTATCCCGTATTGACGCCGGGCAAGAGCAACTCGGTCGCCGCATACACTATTCTC
AGAATGACTTGGTTGAGTACTCACCAGTCACAGAAAAGCATCTTACGGATGGCATGACAGTAAGAGAATT
ATGCAGTGCTGCCATAACCATGAGTGATAACACTGCGGCCAACTTACTTCTGACAACGATCGGAGGACCG
AAGGAGCTAACCGCTTTTTTGCACAACATGGGGGATCATGTAACTCGCCTTGATCGTTGGGAACCGGAGC
TGAATGAAGCCATACCAAACGACGAGCGTGACACCACGATGCCTGTAGCAATGGCAACAACGTTGCGCAA
ACTATTAACTGGCGAACTACTTACTCTAGCTTCCCGGCAACAATTAATAGACTGGATGGAGGCGGATAAA
GTTGCAGGACCACTTCTGCGCTCGGCCCTTCCGGCTGGCTGGTTTATTGCTGATAAATCTGGAGCCGGTG
AGCGTGGGTCTCGCGGTATCATTGCAGCACTGGGGCCAGATGGTAAGCCCTCCCGTATCGTAGTTATCTA
CACGACGGGGAGTCAGGCAACTATGGATGAACGAAATAGACAGATCGCTGAGATAGGTGCCTCACTGATT
AAGCATTGGTAACTGTCAGACCAAGTTTACTCATATATACTTTAGATTGATTTAAAACTTCATTTTTAAT
TTAAAAGGATCTAGGTGAAGATCCTTTTTGATAATCTCATGACCAAAATCCCTTAACGTGAGTTTTCGTT
CCACTGAGCGTCAGACCCCGTAGAAAAGATCAAAGGATCTTCTTGAGATCCTTTTTTTCTGCGCGTAATC
TGCTGCTTGCAAACAAAAAAACCACCGCTACCAGCGGTGGTTTGTTTGCCGGATCAAGAGCTACCAACTC
TTTTTCCGAAGGTAACTGGCTTCAGCAGAGCGCAGATACCAAATACTGTTCTTCTAGTGTAGCCGTAGTT
AGGCCACCACTTCAAGAACTCTGTAGCACCGCCTACATACCTCGCTCTGCTAATCCTGTTACCAGTGGCT
GCTGCCAGTGGCGATAAGTCGTGTCTTACCGGGTTGGACTCAAGACGATAGTTACCGGATAAGGCGCAGC
GGTCGGGCTGAACGGGGGGTTCGTGCACACAGCCCAGCTTGGAGCGAACGACCTACACCGAACTGAGATA
CCTACAGCGTGAGCTATGAGAAAGCGCCACGCTTCCCGAAGGGAGAAAGGCGGACAGGTATCCGGTAAGC
GGCAGGGTCGGAACAGGAGAGCGCACGAGGGAGCTTCCAGGGGGAAACGCCTGGTATCTTTATAGTCCTG
TCGGGTTTCGCCACCTCTGACTTGAGCGTCGATTTTTGTGATGCTCGTCAGGGGGGCGGAGCCTATGGAA
AAACGCCAGCAACGCGGCCTTTTTACGGTTCCTGGCCTTTTGCTGGCCTTTTGCTCACATGTTCTTTCCT
GCGTTATCCCCTGATTCTGTGGATAACCGTATTACCGCCTTTGAGTGAGCTGATACCGCTCGCCGCAGCC
GAACGACCGAGCGCAGCGAGTCAGTGAGCGAGCGCGCAGAGAGGGAGTGGCCAACTCCATCACTAGGGGT
TCCTGGAGGGGTGGAGTCGTGACGTGAATTACGTCATAGGGTTAGGGAGGTCCTGGATCGATCCAGACAT
GATAAGATACATTGATGAGTTTGGACAAACCACAACTAGAATGCAGTGAAAAAAATGCTTTATTTGTGAA
ATTTGTGATGCTATTGCTTTATTTGTAACCATTATAAGCTGCAATAAACAAGTTAACAACAACAATTGCA
TTCATTTTATGTTTCAGGTTCAGGGGGAGGTGTGGGAGGTTTTTTAAAGCAAGTAAAACCTCTACAAATG
TGGTATGGCTGATTATGATCTCTAGTCAAGGCACTATACATCAAATATTCCTTATTAACCCCTTTACAAA
TTAAAAAGCTAAAGGTACACAATTTTTGAGCATAGTTATTAATAGCAGACACTCTATGCCTGTGTGGAGT
AAGAAAAAACAGTATGTTATGATTATAACTGTTATGCCTACTTATAAAGGTTACAGAATATTTTTCCATA
ATTTTCTTGTATAGCAGTGCAGCTTTTTCCTTTGTGGTGTAAATAGCAAAGCAAGCAAGAGTTCTATTAC
TAAACACAGCATGACTCAAAAAACTTAGCAATTCTGAAGGAAAGTCCTTGGGGTCTTCTACCTTTCTCTT
CTTTTTTGGAGGAGTAGAATGTTGAGAGTCAGCAGTAGCCTCATCATCACTAGATGGCATTTCTTCTGAG
CAAAACAGGTTTTCCTCATTAAAGGCATTCCACCACTGCTCCCATTCATCAGTTCCATAGGTTGGAATCT
AAAATACACAAACAATTAGAATCAGTAGTTTAACACATTATACACTTAAAAATTTTATATTTACCTTAGA
GCTTTAAATCTCTGTAGGTAGTTTGTCCAATTATGTCACACCACAGAAGTAAGGTTCCTTCACAAAGATC
CGGACCAAAGCGGCCATCGTGCCTCCCCACTCCTGCAGTTCGGGGGCATGGATGCGCGGATAGCCGCTGC
TGGTTTCCTGGATGCCGACGGATTTGCACTGCCGGTAGAACTCCGCGAGGTCGTCCAGCCTCAGGCAGCA
GCTGAACCAACTCGCGAGGGGATCGAGCCCGGGGTGGGCGAAGAACTCCAGCATGAGATCCCCGCGCTGG
AGGATCATCCAGCCGGCGTCCCGGAAAACGATTCCGAAGCCCAACCTTTCATAGAAGGCGGCGGTGGAAT
CGAAATCTCGTGATGGCAGGTTGGGCGTCGCTTGGTCGGTCATTTCGAACCCCAGAGTCCCGCTCAGAAG
AACTCGTCAAGAAGGCGATAGAAGGCGATGCGCTGCGAATCGGGAGCGGCGATACCGTAAAGCACGAGGA
AGCGGTCAGCCCATTCGCCGCCAAGCTCTTCAGCAATATCACGGGTAGCCAACGCTATGTCCTGATAGCG
GTCCGCCACACCCAGCCGGCCACAGTCGATGAATCCAGAAAAGCGGCCATTTTCCACCATGATATTCGGC
AAGCAGGCATCGCCATGGGTCACGACGAGATCCTCGCCGTCGGGCATGCGCGCCTTGAGCCTGGCGAACA
GTTCGGCTGGCGCGAGCCCCTGATGCTCTTCGTCCAGATCATCCTGATCGACAAGACCGGCTTCCATCCG
AGTACGTGCTCGCTCGATGCGATGTTTCGCTTGGTGGTCGAATGGGCAGGTAGCCGGATCAAGCGTATGC
AGCCGCCGCATTGCATCAGCCATGATGGATACTTTCTCGGCAGGAGCAAGGTGAGATGACAGGAGATCCT
GCCCCGGCACTTCGCCCAATAGCAGCCAGTCCCTTCCCGCTTCAGTGACAACGTCGAGCACAGCTGCGCA
AGGAACGCCCGTCGTGGCCAGCCACGATAGCCGCGCTGCCTCGTCCTGCAGTTCATTCAGGGCACCGGAC
AGGTCGGTCTTGACAAAAAGAACCGGGCGCCCCTGCGCTGACAGCCGGAACACGGCGGCATCAGAGCAGC
CGATTGTCTGTTGTGCCCAGTCATAGCCGAATAGCCTCTCCACCCAAGCGGCCGGAGAACCTGCGTGCAA
TCCATCTTGTTCAATCATGCGAAACGATCCTCATCCTGTCTCTTGATCAGATCTTGATCCCCTGCGCCAT
CAGATCCTTGGCGGCAAGAAAGCCATCCAGTTTACTTTGCAGGGCTTCCCAACCTTACCAGAGGGCGCCC
CAGCTGGCAATTCCGGTTCGCTTGCTGTCCATAAAACCGCCCAGTCTAGCTATCGCCATGTAAGCCCACT
GCAAGCTACCTGCTTTCTCTTTGCGCTTGCGTTTTCCCTTGTCCAGATAGCCCAGTAGCTGACATTCATC
CGGGGTCAGCACCGTTTCTGCGGACTGGCTTTCTACGTGTTCCGCTTCCTTTAGCAGCCCTTGCGCCCTG
AGTGCTTGCGGCAGCGTGAAGCTTTTTGCAAAAGCCTAGGCCTCCAAAAAAGCCTCCTCACTACTTCTGG
AATAGCTCAGAGGCCGAGGCGGCCTCGGCCTCTGCATAAATAAAAAAAATTAGTCAGCCATGGGGCGGAG
AATGGGCGGAACTGGGCGGAGTTAGGGGCGGGATGGGCGGAGTTAGGGGCGGGACTATGGTTGCTGACTA
ATTGAGATGCATGCTTTGCATACTTCTGCCTGCTGGGGAGCCTGGGGACTTTCCACACCTGGTTGCTGAC
TAATTGAGATGCATGCTTTGCATACTTCTGCCTGCTGGGGAGCCTGGGGACTTTCCACACCCTAACTGAC
ACACATTCCACAGCCGGATCCAAGGTCGGGCAGGAAGAGGGCCTATTTCCCATGATTCCTTCATATTTGC
ATATACGATACAAGGCTGTTAGAGAGATAATTAGAATTAATTTGACTGTAAACACAAAGATATTAGTACA
AAATACGTGACGTAGAAAGTAATAATTTCTTGGGTAGTTTGCAGTTTTAAAATTATGTTTTAAAATGGAC
TATCATATGCTTACCGTAACTTGAAAGTATTTCGATTTCTTGGCTTTATATATCTTGTGGAAAGGACGAA
ACACCGTGCTCGCTTCGGCAGCACATATACTAGTGATTGATGCGACGGCCATCAGTCGCCGGTCCCAAGC
CCGGATAAAATGGGAGGGGGCGGGAAACCGCCTAACCATGCCGACTGATGGCAGGCCCGGATAGCTCAGT
CGGTAGAGCAGCGGCCGCGCGATTCGAGGAAGGAGGTCTGAGGAGGTCACTGAATCGCGCGGCCGCGGGT
CCAGGGTTCAAGTCCCTGTTCGGGCCTGCCATCAGTCGGCGTGGACTGTAGAACACTGCCAATGCCGGTC
CCAAGCCCGGATAAAAGTGGAGGGTACAGTCCACGCTCTAGAGCGGACTTCGGTCCGCTTTTTACTAGGA
CCTGCAGGCATGCAAGCTTGACGTCGGTTACCGATATCCATATGGCGGCCGCATCGATCTCGAGCCGCGG
ACTAGTAACTTGTTTATTGCAGCTTATAATGGTTACAAATAAAGCAATAGCATCACAAATTTCACAAATA
AAGCATTTTTTTCACTGCATTCTAGTTGTGGTTTGTCCAAACTCATCAATGTATCTTATCATGTCTTACG
TAGATAAGTAGCATGGCGGGTTAATCATTAACTACAAGGAACCCCTAGTGATGGAGTTGGCCACTCCCTC
TCTGCGCGCTCGCTCGCTCACTGAGGCCGGGCGACCAAAGGTCGCCCGACGCCCGGGCTTTGCCCGGGCG
GCCTCAGTGAGCGAGCG
